Addgene plasmid #74773: pKF296
Purpose: template for C-terminal TEV-site + 2x V5-tag (short version), Blasticidin-Resistance
Depositing lab: Klaus Foerstemann. Depositing organization: Ludwig-Maximilians-Universitaet Muenchen (LMU). Publication: A Comprehensive Toolbox for Genome Editing in Cultured Drosophila melanogaster Cells. Kunzelmann S, Bottcher R, Schmidts I, Forstemann K. G3 (Bethesda). 2016 Jun 1;6(6):1777-85. doi: 10.1534/g3.116.028241. PubMed 27172193.
Backbone
  Vector backbone: pJet1.2
  Backbone size w/o insert (bp): 2974
  Total vector size (bp): 4053
  Modifications to backbone: also contains a copia-Promoter + Blasticidin resistance cassette, flanked by FRT sites
  Vector type: Insect Expression
  Selectable markers: Blasticidin
Growth in bacteria
  Bacterial resistance: Ampicillin, 100 μg/mL
  Growth temperature: 37°C
  Growth strain: DH5alpha
  Copy number: High Copy
Gene/Insert
  Gene/Insert name: TEV- 2xV5 tag (short version)
  Species: synthetic
  Insert size (bp): 60
Terms and licenses: Academic/Nonprofit Terms; Industry Terms: Not Available to Industry
Depositor comments: We observe rather poor growth of bacteria with the pJet1.2 backbone, resulting in low yields of the plasmid preps.
How to cite: pKF296 was a gift from Klaus Foerstemann (Addgene plasmid # 74773 ; http://n2t.net/addgene:74773 ; RRID:Addgene_74773)
