[The description below was written by a language model from this plasmid's Addgene catalogue record and pLannotate feature annotations shown in this document.]
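Description:
pKF296 is a PCR-template plasmid built on the pJet1.2 cloning backbone and catalogued as an insect-expression vector. It comes from a toolbox for genome editing in cultured Drosophila melanogaster cells. In E. coli it is maintained through a high-copy ColE1/pUC-type origin and an ampicillin resistance gene (β-lactamase with its own promoter). The depositor notes that bacteria carrying this backbone grow poorly and give low plasmid yields. Other backbone remnants in the annotation include a T7 promoter, a lac UV5 promoter with a CAP binding site, and a short lacI fragment.

The payload is a short synthetic tagging module of about 60 bp that encodes a TEV protease cleavage site followed by two copies of a shortened V5 epitope, intended for fusion to the C-terminus of a target protein. The automated annotation did not pick up this small element, although it would most plausibly sit between the T7 promoter and the first FRT site. Downstream is a selection cassette in which the copia promoter, a strong promoter from a Drosophila transposable element, drives the blasticidin S deaminase gene, followed by a short P element 3' end fragment. Two minimal FRT sites flank the cassette, so FLP recombinase can excise the marker after selection and leave the tag in place. The stated purpose is to serve as a template for tag-plus-marker fragments, presumably for insertion at the 3' end of an endogenous gene, with blasticidin selecting the edited cells. The TEV site would allow proteolytic removal of the tag, and V5 allows detection or purification. The catalogue lists a total size of 4053 bp, whereas the annotated depositor sequence is 3868 nt. The record does not explain this discrepancy.
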