Features (pLannotate 1.2.2; 12 found; start..end, strand, type, name):
    305..323     +  promoter       T7 promoter: promoter for bacteriophage T7 RNA polymerase
    475..508     -  protein_bind   FRT (minimal): supports FLP-mediated excision but not integration (Turan and Bode, 2011) FLP recombinase from the Saccharomyces cerevisiae 2μ plasmid
    523..775     +  promoter       copia promoter (fragment): strong promoter from the Drosophila transposable element copia (Sinclair et al., 1986)
    785..1182    +  CDS            BSD (fragment): blasticidin S deaminase; Aspergillus terreus BSD; confers resistance to blasticidin
   1184..1213    +  misc_feature   P element 3' end (fragment): P element 3' end
   1232..1265    -  protein_bind   FRT (minimal): supports FLP-mediated excision but not integration (Turan and Bode, 2011) FLP recombinase from the Saccharomyces cerevisiae 2μ plasmid
   1700..1730    -  promoter       lac UV5 promoter: E. coli lac promoter with an "up" mutation
   1745..1766    -  protein_bind   CAP binding site: CAP binding activates transcription in the presence of cAMP. E. coli catabolite activator protein
   1791..1874    -  CDS            lacI (fragment): lac repressor; lacI; The lac repressor binds to the lac operator to inhibit transcription in E. coli. This inhibition can be relieved by adding lactose or isopropyl-β-D-thiogalactopyranoside (IPTG).
   2057..2645    -  rep_origin     ori: high-copy-number ColE1/pMB1/pBR322/pUC origin of replication
   2816..3676    -  CDS            AmpR: β-lactamase; bla; confers resistance to ampicillin, carbenicillin, and related antibiotics
   3677..3781    -  promoter       AmpR promoter: bla
>Addgene plasmid #74773 | pKF296 | depositor full sequence | sequence record 141388 | pKF296 sequence 3868 bps
GCCCCTGCAGCCGAATTATATTATTTTTGCCAAATAATTTTTAACAAAAGCTCTGAAGTCTTCTTCATTT
AAATTCTTAGATGATACTTCATCTGGAAAATTGTCCCAATTAGTAGCATCACGCTGTGAGTAAGTTCTAA
ACCATTTTTTTATTGTTGTATTATCTCTAATCTTACTACTCGATGAGTTTTCGGTATTATCTCTATTTTT
AACTTGGAGCAGGTTCCATTCATTGTTTTTTTCATCATAGTGAATAAAATCAACTGCTTTAACACTTGTG
CCTGAACACCATATCCATCCGGCGTAATACGACTCACTATAGGGAGAGCGGCCGCCAGATCTTCCGGATG
GCTCGAGGAGAACCTGTACTTCCAGGGCGGTGCCAGCATCCCAAACCCCCTGTTGGGCCTGGATAGCCCA
GCAGCTCCTAGCATCCCCAACCCACTGCTGGGTCTGGATGGCAGCTGAACTAGTGAAGTTCCTATACTTT
CTAGAGAATAGGAACTTCAAATAAACATATGCTGTTGGAATATACTATTCAACCTACAAAAATAACGTTA
AACAACACTACTTTATATTTGATATGAATGGCCACACCTTTTATGCCATAAAACATATTGTAAGAGAATA
CCACTCTTTTTATTCCTTCTTTCCTTCTTGTACGTTTTTTGCTGTGAGTAGGTCGTGGTGCTGGTGTTGC
AGTTGAAATAACTTAAAATATAAATCATAAAACTCAAACATAAACTTGACTATTTATTTATTTATTAAGA
AAGGAGGTACCGGTATGGCCAAGCCTTTGTCTCAAGAAGAATCCACCCTCATTGAAAGAGCAACGGCTAC
AATCAACAGCATCCCCATCTCTGAAGACTACAGCGTCGCCAGCGCAGCTCTCTCTAGCGACGGCCGCATC
TTCACTGGTGTCAATGTATATCATTTTACTGGGGGACCTTGCGCAGAACTCGTGGTGCTGGGCACTGCTG
CTGCTGCGGCAGCTGGCAACCTGACTTGTATCGTCGCGATCGGAAATGAGAACAGGGGCATCTTGAGCCC
CTGCGGACGGTGCCGACAGGTTCTTCTCGATCTGCATCCTGGGATCAAAGCCATAGTGAAGGACAGTGAT
GGACAGCCGACGGCAGTTGGGATTCGTGAATTGCTGCCCTCTGGTTATGTGTGGGAGGGCTAGAAATTAT
TAAAAATAAAACTTTAAAAATAAATTTGTTTCTAACATATGGAAGTTCCTATACTTTCTAGAGAATAGGA
ACTTCATCTTTCTAGAAGATCTCCTACAATATTCTCAGCTGCCATGGAAAATCGATGTTCTTCTTTTATT
CTCTCAAGATTTTCAGGCTGTATATTAAAACTTATATTAAGAACTATGCTAACCACCTCATCAGGAACCG
TTGTAGGTGGCGTGGGTTTTCTTGGCAATCGACTCTCATGAAAACTACGAGCTAAATATTCAATATGTTC
CTCTTGACCAACTTTATTCTGCATTTTTTTTGAACGAGGTTTAGAGCAAGCTTCAGGAAACTGAGACAGG
AATTTTATTAAAAATTTAAATTTTGAAGAAAGTTCAGGGTTAATAGCATCCATTTTTTGCTTTGCAAGTT
CCTCAGCATTCTTAACAAAAGACGTCTCTTTTGACATGTTTAAAGTTTAAACCTCCTGTGTGAAATTATT
ATCCGCTCATAATTCCACACATTATACGAGCCGGAAGCATAAAGTGTAAAGCCTGGGGTGCCTAATGAGT
GAGCTAACTCACATTAATTGCGTTGCGCTCACTGCCAATTGCTTTCCAGTCGGGAAACCTGTCGTGCCAG
CTGCATTAATGAATCGGCCAACGCGCGGGGAGAGGCGGTTTGCGTATTGGGCGCTCTTCCGCTTCCTCGC
TCACTGACTCGCTGCGCTCGGTCGTTCGGCTGCGGCGAGCGGTATCAGCTCACTCAAAGGCGGTAATACG
GTTATCCACAGAATCAGGGGATAACGCAGGAAAGAACATGTGAGCAAAAGGCCAGCAAAAGGCCAGGAAC
CGTAAAAAGGCCGCGTTGCTGGCGTTTTTCCATAGGCTCCGCCCCCCTGACGAGCATCACAAAAATCGAC
GCTCAAGTCAGAGGTGGCGAAACCCGACAGGACTATAAAGATACCAGGCGTTTCCCCCTGGAAGCTCCCT
CGTGCGCTCTCCTGTTCCGACCCTGCCGCTTACCGGATACCTGTCCGCCTTTCTCCCTTCGGGAAGCGTG
GCGCTTTCTCATAGCTCACGCTGTAGGTATCTCAGTTCGGTGTAGGTCGTTCGCTCCAAGCTGGGCTGTG
TGCACGAACCCCCCGTTCAGCCCGACCGCTGCGCCTTATCCGGTAACTATCGTCTTGAGTCCAACCCGGT
AAGACACGACTTATCGCCACTGGCAGCAGCCACTGGTAACAGGATTAGCAGAGCGAGGTATGTAGGCGGT
GCTACAGAGTTCTTGAAGTGGTGGCCTAACTACGGCTACACTAGAAGGACAGTATTTGGTATCTGCGCTC
TGCTGAAGCCAGTTACCTTCGGAAAAAGAGTTGGTAGCTCTTGATCCGGCAAACAAACCACCGCTGGTAG
CGGTGGTTTTTTTGTTTGCAAGCAGCAGATTACGCGCAGAAAAAAAGGATCTCAAGAAGATCCTTTGATC
TTTTCTACGGGGTCTGACGCTCAGTGGAACGAAAACTCACGTTAAGGGATTTTGGTCATGAGATTATCAA
AAAGGATCTTCACCTAGATCCTTTTAAATTAAAAATGAAGTTTTAAATCAATCTAAAGTATATATGAGTA
AACTTGGTCTGACAGTTACCAATGCTTAATCAGTGAGGCACCTATCTCAGCGATCTGTCTATTTCGTTCA
TCCATAGTTGCCTGACTCCCCGTCGTGTAGATAACTACGATACGGGAGGGCTTACCATCTGGCCCCAGTG
CTGCAATGATACCGCGAGACCCACGCTCACCGGCTCCAGATTTATCAGCAATAAACCAGCCAGCCGGAAG
GGCCGAGCGCAGAAGTGGTCCTGCAACTTTATCCGCCTCCATCCAGTCTATTAATTGTTGCCGGGAAGCT
AGAGTAAGTAGTTCGCCAGTTAATAGTTTGCGCAACGTTGTTGCCATTGCTACAGGCATCGTGGTGTCAC
GCTCGTCGTTTGGTATGGCTTCATTCAGCTCCGGTTCCCAACGATCAAGGCGAGTTACATGATCCCCCAT
GTTGTGCAAAAAAGCGGTTAGCTCCTTCGGTCCTCCGATCGTTGTCAGAAGTAAGTTGGCCGCAGTGTTA
TCACTCATGGTTATGGCAGCACTGCATAATTCTCTTACTGTCATGCCATCCGTAAGATGCTTTTCTGTGA
CTGGTGAGTACTCAACCAAGTCATTCTGAGAATAGTGTATGCGGCGACCGAGTTGCTCTTGCCCGGCGTC
AATACGGGATAATACCGCGCCACATAGCAGAACTTTAAAAGTGCTCATCATTGGAAAACGTTCTTCGGGG
CGAAAACTCTCAAGGATCTTACCGCTGTTGAGATCCAGTTCGATGTAACCCACTCGTGCACCCAACTGAT
CTTCAGCATCTTTTACTTTCACCAGCGTTTCTGGGTGAGCAAAAACAGGAAGGCAAAATGCCGCAAAAAA
GGGAATAAGGGCGACACGGAAATGTTGAATACTCATACTCTTCCTTTTTCAATATTATTGAAGCATTTAT
CAGGGTTATTGTCTCATGAGCGGATACATATTTGAATGTATTTAGAAAAATAAACAAATAGGGGTTCCGC
GCACATTTCCCCGAAAAGTGCCACCTGACGTCTAAGAAACCATTATTATCATGACATTAACCTATAAAAA
TAGGCGTATCACGAGGCC
