>Addgene plasmid #74773 | pKF296 | addgene partial sequence | sequence record 145698 | blast-R 5'-gctctttcaatgagggtgga-3'
TTTATGTTTGAGTTTTATGATTTATATTTTAAGTTATTTCAACTGCAACACCAGCACCACGACCTACTCA
CAGCAAAAAACGTACAAGAAGGAAAGAAGGAATAAAAAGAGTGGTATTCTCTTACAATATGTTTTATGGC
ATAAAAGGTGTGGCCATTCATATCAAATATAAAGTAGTGTTGTTTAACGTTATTTTTGTAGGTTGAATAG
TATATTCCAACAGCATATGTTTATTTGAAGTTCCTATTCTCTAGAAAGTATAGGAACTTCACTAGTTCAG
CTGCCATCCAGACCCAGCAGTGGGTTGGGGATGCTAGGAGCTGCTGGGCTATCCAGGCCCAACAGGGGGT
TTGGGATGCTGGCACCGCCCTGGAAGTACAGGTTCTCCTCGAGCCATCCGGAAGATCTGGCGGCCGCTCT
CCCTATAGTGAGTCGTATTACGCCGGATGGATATGGTGTTCAGGCACAAGTGTTAAAGCAGTTGATTTTA
TTCACTATGATGAAAAAAACAATGAATGGAACCTGCTCCAAGTTAAAAATAGAGATAATACCGAAAACTC
ATCGAGTAGTAAGATTAGAGATAATACAACAATAAAAAAATGGTTTAGAACTTACTCACAGCGTGATGCT
ACTAATTGGGACAATTTTCCAGATGAAGTATCATCTAAGAA
