>Addgene plasmid #74773 | pKF296 | addgene partial sequence | sequence record 145699 | T7 5'-TAATACGACTCACTATAGGG-3'
TACTTCCAGGGCGGTGCCAGCATCCCAAACCCCCTGTTGGGCCTGGATAGCCCAGCAGCTCCTAGCATCC
CCAACCCACTGCTGGGTCTGGATGGCAGCTGAACTAGTGAAGTTCCTATACTTTCTAGAGAATAGGAACT
TCAAATAAACATATGCTGTTGGAATATACTATTCAACCTACAAAAATAACGTTAAACAACACTACTTTAT
ATTTGATATGAATGGCCACACCTTTTATGCCATAAAACATATTGTAAGAGAATACCACTCTTTTTATTCC
TTCTTTCCTTCTTGTACGTTTTTTGCTGTGAGTAGGTCGTGGTGCTGGTGTTGCAGTTGAAATAACTTAA
AATATAAATCATAAAACTCAAACATAAACTTGACTATTTATTTATTTATTAAGAAAGGAGGTACCGGTAT
GGCCAAGCCTTTGTCTCAAGAAGAATCCACCCTCATTGAAAGAGCAACGGCTACAATCAACAGCATCCCC
ATCTCTGAAGACTACAGCGTCGCCAGCGCAGCTCTCTCTAGCGACGGCCGCATCTTCACTGGTGTCAATG
TATATCATTTTACTGGGGGACCTTGCGCAGAACTCGTGGTGCTGGGCACTGCTGCTGCTGCGGCAGCTGG
CAACCTGACTTGTATCGTCGCGATCGGAAATGAGAACAGGGGCATCTTGAGCCCCTGCGGACGGTGCCGA
CAGGTTCTTCTCGATCTGCATCCTGGGATCAAAGCCATAGTGAAGGACAGTGATGGACAGCCGACGGCAG
TTGG
